Addgene plasmid #223731: pGenLenti V5-NIX
Purpose: Stable expression of protein in mammalian cell culture
Depositing lab: Sascha Martens. Depositing organization: University of Vienna. Publication: Reconstitution of BNIP3/NIX-mitophagy initiation reveals hierarchical flexibility of the autophagy machinery. Adriaenssens E, Schaar S, Cook ASI, Stuke JFM, Sawa-Makarska J, Nguyen TN, Ren X, Schuschnig M, Romanov J, Khuu G, Uoselis L, Lazarou M, Hummer G, Hurley JH, Martens S. Nat Cell Biol. 2025 Jul 25. doi: 10.1038/s41556-025-01712-y. PubMed 40715440.
Backbone
  Vector backbone: pGenLenti
  Vector type: Lentiviral
  Selectable markers: Puromycin
Growth in bacteria
  Bacterial resistance: Ampicillin, 100 μg/mL
  Growth temperature: 37°C
  Growth strain: NEB Stable
  Copy number: Unknown
Gene/Insert
  Gene/Insert name: NIX (BNIP3L)
  Species: H. sapiens (human)
  Entrez Gene: BNIP3L (a.k.a. BNIP3a, NIP3L, NIX)
  Tag / fusion protein: V5 (N terminal on insert)
  Cloning method: Gene Synthesis
Terms and licenses: Academic/Nonprofit Terms; Industry Terms: Not Available to Industry
Depositor comments: Internal #: SMc1814 . Please visit https://doi.org/10.1101/2024.08.28.609967 for bioRxiv preprint.
How to cite: pGenLenti V5-NIX was a gift from Sascha Martens (Addgene plasmid # 223731 ; http://n2t.net/addgene:223731 ; RRID:Addgene_223731)
