[The description below was written by a language model from this plasmid's Addgene catalogue record and pLannotate feature annotations shown in this document.]
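Description:
pGenLenti V5-NIX is an 8.4 kb HIV-1-based lentiviral transfer plasmid built on the pGenLenti backbone for stable expression of human NIX (BNIP3L) in mammalian cell culture. In bacteria it is maintained through a high-copy ColE1/pUC-type origin and selected with ampicillin via the β-lactamase gene and its native promoter. A fragment of the pBR322 bom region is also annotated.

The viral portion begins with a CMV enhancer/promoter fused to a truncated 5' LTR, an arrangement that typically drives Tat-independent transcription of the genomic RNA in packaging cells. It is followed by the Ψ packaging signal with adjoining gag sequence, the Rev response element for nuclear export of the unspliced RNA, and the cPPT/CTS, which generally improves transduction. An internal CMV enhancer/promoter, with a T7 promoter just downstream, drives the payload: the synthesised BNIP3L coding sequence carrying an N-terminal V5 epitope tag for detection. A short 3xFLAG fragment is annotated after the insert, but the record lists only V5 as a tag, so this is probably a backbone remnant and not part of the expressed protein. An EMCV IRES links the puromycin N-acetyltransferase gene to the same transcript, so puromycin selection enriches for cells expressing V5-NIX. A WPRE enhances transcript expression, and the cassette ends with a nef-derived fragment and a second truncated LTR.

NIX is a mitochondrial mitophagy receptor. The associated work concerns how BNIP3/NIX initiate mitophagy, consistent with using this vector to generate stable V5-NIX cell lines for such studies.
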