Features (pLannotate 1.2.2; 25 found; start..end, strand, type, name):
     31..83      -  misc_feature   bom (fragment): basis of mobility region from pBR322
    237..616     +  enhancer       CMV enhancer: human cytomegalovirus immediate early enhancer
    617..816     +  promoter       CMV promoter: human cytomegalovirus (CMV) immediate early promoter
    834..1014    +  LTR            5' LTR (truncated): truncated 5' long terminal repeat (LTR) from HIV-1
   1061..1186    +  misc_feature   HIV-1 Ψ: packaging signal of human immunodeficiency virus type 1
   1170..1508    +  CDS            HIV-1 gag (fragment): gag protein from human immunodeficiency virus 1; gag
   1683..1916    +  misc_feature   RRE: The Rev response element (RRE) of HIV-1 allows for Rev-dependent mRNA export from the nucleus to the cytoplasm.
   2293..2393    +  CDS            Rev (fragment): human immunodeficiency virus 1 (HIV-1) Rev protein; rev; enhances nuclear export of unspliced and incompletely spliced viral mRNAs
   2443..2560    +  misc_feature   cPPT/CTS: central polypurine tract and central termination sequence of HIV-1
   2643..3022    +  enhancer       CMV enhancer: human cytomegalovirus immediate early enhancer
   3024..3223    +  promoter       CMV promoter: human cytomegalovirus (CMV) immediate early promoter
   3252..3270    +  promoter       T7 promoter: promoter for bacteriophage T7 RNA polymerase
   3288..3329    +  CDS            V5 tag: epitope tag from simian virus 5
   3387..4043    +  CDS            BNIP3L: BNI3L_HUMAN - Also known as BNIP3A, BNIP3H, NIX. Experimental evidence at protein level: Swiss-Prot protein existence level 1. Induces apoptosis. Interacts with viral and cellular anti- apoptosis proteins. Can overcome the suppressors BCL-2 and BCL-XL, although high levels of BCL-XL expression will inhibit apoptosis. Inhibits apoptosis induced by BNIP3. Involved in mitochondrial quality control via its interaction with SPATA18/MIEAP: in response to mitochondrial damage, participates in mitochondrial protein catabolic process (also named MALM) leading to the degradation of damaged proteins insi
   4140..4164    +  CDS            3xFLAG (fragment): three tandem FLAG® epitope tags
   4308..4770    +  misc_feature   IRES: internal ribosome entry site (IRES) of the encephalomyocarditis virus (EMCV)
   4772..5371    +  CDS            PuroR: puromycin N-acetyltransferase; pac from Streptomyces alboniger; confers resistance to puromycin
   5404..5427    +  misc_feature   MCS (fragment): pBluescript multiple cloning site
   5427..6015    +  misc_feature   WPRE: woodchuck hepatitis virus posttranscriptional regulatory element
   6016..6035    +  misc_feature   MCS (fragment): pBluescript multiple cloning site
   6037..6537    +  CDS            nef (fragment): NEF_HV1LA - Experimental evidence at protein level: Swiss-Prot protein existence level 1. Extracellular Nef protein targets CD4(+) T-lymphocytes for apoptosis by interacting with CXCR4 surface receptors. From Human immunodeficiency virus type 1 group M subtype B (isolate Lai) (HIV-1).
   6544..6724    +  LTR            5' LTR (truncated): truncated 5' long terminal repeat (LTR) from HIV-1
   6786..7374    -  rep_origin     ori: high-copy-number ColE1/pMB1/pBR322/pUC origin of replication
   7451..8311    -  CDS            AmpR: β-lactamase; bla; confers resistance to ampicillin, carbenicillin, and related antibiotics
   8312..8416    -  promoter       AmpR promoter: bla
>Addgene plasmid #223731 | pGenLenti V5-NIX | addgene full sequence | sequence record 447547 | Addgene NGS Result
GTCGACGGATCGGGAGATCTCCCGATCCCCTATGGTGCACTCTCAGTACAATCTGCTCTGATGCCGCATA
GTTAAGCCAGTATCTGCTCCCTGCTTGTGTGTTGGAGGTCGCTGAGTAGTGCGCGAGCAAAATTTAAGCT
ACAACAAGGCAAGGCTTGACCGACAATTGCATGAAGAATCTGCTTAGGGTTAGGCGTTTTGCGCTGCTTC
GCGATGTACGGGCCAGATATCGCGTTGACATTGATTATTGACTAGTTATTAATAGTAATCAATTACGGGG
TCATTAGTTCATAGCCCATATATGGAGTTCCGCGTTACATAACTTACGGTAAATGGCCCGCCTGGCTGAC
CGCCCAACGACCCCCGCCCATTGACGTCAATAATGACGTATGTTCCCATAGTAACGCCAATAGGGACTTT
CCATTGACGTCAATGGGTGGAGTATTTACGGTAAACTGCCCACTTGGCAGTACATCAAGTGTATCATATG
CCAAGTACGCCCCCTATTGACGTCAATGACGGTAAATGGCCCGCCTGGCATTATGCCCAGTACATGACCT
TATGGGACTTTCCTACTTGGCAGTACATCTACGTATTAGTCATCGCTATTACCATGGTGATGCGGTTTTG
GCAGTACATCAATGGGCGTGGATAGCGGTTTGACTCACGGGGATTTCCAAGTCTCCACCCCATTGACGTC
AATGGGAGTTTGTTTTGGCACCAAAATCAACGGGACTTTCCAAAATGTCGTAACAACTCCGCCCCATTGA
CGCAAATGGGCGGTAGGCGTGTACGGTGGGAGGTCTATATAAGCAGCGCGTTTTGCCTGTACTGGGTCTC
TCTGGTTAGACCAGATCTGAGCCTGGGAGCTCTCTGGCTAACTAGGGAACCCACTGCTTAAGCCTCAATA
AAGCTTGCCTTGAGTGCTTCAAGTAGTGTGTGCCCGTCTGTTGTGTGACTCTGGTAACTAGAGATCCCTC
AGACCCTTTTAGTCAGTGTGGAAAATCTCTAGCAGTGGCGCCCGAACAGGGACTTGAAAGCGAAAGGGAA
ACCAGAGGAGCTCTCTCGACGCAGGACTCGGCTTGCTGAAGCGCGCACGGCAAGAGGCGAGGGGCGGCGA
CTGGTGAGTACGCCAAAAATTTTGACTAGCGGAGGCTAGAAGGAGAGAGATGGGTGCGAGAGCGTCAGTA
TTAAGCGGGGGAGAATTAGATCGCGATGGGAAAAAATTCGGTTAAGGCCAGGGGGAAAGAAAAAATATAA
ATTAAAACATATAGTATGGGCAAGCAGGGAGCTAGAACGATTCGCAGTTAATCCTGGCCTGTTAGAAACA
TCAGAAGGCTGTAGACAAATACTGGGACAGCTACAACCATCCCTTCAGACAGGATCAGAAGAACTTAGAT
CATTATATAATACAGTAGCAACCCTCTATTGTGTGCATCAAAGGATAGAGATAAAAGACACCAAGGAAGC
TTTAGACAAGATAGAGGAAGAGCAAAACAAAAGTAAGACCACCGCACAGCAAGCGGCCGGCCGCTGATCT
TCAGACCTGGAGGAGGAGATATGAGGGACAATTGGAGAAGTGAATTATATAAATATAAAGTAGTAAAAAT
TGAACCATTAGGAGTAGCACCCACCAAGGCAAAGAGAAGAGTGGTGCAGAGAGAAAAAAGAGCAGTGGGA
ATAGGAGCTTTGTTCCTTGGGTTCTTGGGAGCAGCAGGAAGCACTATGGGCGCAGCGTCAATGACGCTGA
CGGTACAGGCCAGACAATTATTGTCTGGTATAGTGCAGCAGCAGAACAATTTGCTGAGGGCTATTGAGGC
GCAACAGCATCTGTTGCAACTCACAGTCTGGGGCATCAAGCAGCTCCAGGCAAGAATCCTGGCTGTGGAA
AGATACCTAAAGGATCAACAGCTCCTGGGGATTTGGGGTTGCTCTGGAAAACTCATTTGCACCACTGCTG
TGCCTTGGAATGCTAGTTGGAGTAATAAATCTCTGGAACAGATTTGGAATCACACGACCTGGATGGAGTG
GGACAGAGAAATTAACAATTACACAAGCTTAATACACTCCTTAATTGAAGAATCGCAAAACCAGCAAGAA
AAGAATGAACAAGAATTATTGGAATTAGATAAATGGGCAAGTTTGTGGAATTGGTTTAACATAACAAATT
GGCTGTGGTATATAAAATTATTCATAATGATAGTAGGAGGCTTGGTAGGTTTAAGAATAGTTTTTGCTGT
ACTTTCTATAGTGAATAGAGTTAGGCAGGGATATTCACCATTATCGTTTCAGACCCACCTCCCAACCCCG
AGGGGACCCGACAGGCCCGAAGGAATAGAAGAAGAAGGTGGAGAGAGAGACAGAGACAGATCCATTCGAT
TAGTGAACGGATCGGCACTGCGTGCGCCAATTCTGCAGACAAATGGCAGTATTCATCCACAATTTTAAAA
GAAAAGGGGGGATTGGGGGGTACAGTGCAGGGGAAAGAATAGTAGACATAATAGCAACAGACATACAAAC
TAAAGAATTACAAAAACAAATTACAAAAATTCAAAATTTTCGGGTTTATTACAGGGACAGCAGAGATCCA
GTTTGGTTAGTACCGGGCCCGCTCTAGACATGTCCAATATGACCGCCATGTTGACATTGATTATTGACTA
GTTATTAATAGTAATCAATTACGGGGTCATTAGTTCATAGCCCATATATGGAGTTCCGCGTTACATAACT
TACGGTAAATGGCCCGCCTGGCTGACCGCCCAACGACCCCCGCCCATTGACGTCAATAATGACGTATGTT
CCCATAGTAACGCCAATAGGGACTTTCCATTGACGTCAATGGGTGGAGTATTTACGGTAAACTGCCCACT
TGGCAGTACATCAAGTGTATCATATGCCAAGTCCGCCCCCTATTGACGTCAATGACGGTAAATGGCCCGC
CTGGCATTATGCCCAGTACATGACCTTACGGGACTTTCCTACTTGGCAGTACATCTACGTATTAGTCATC
GCTATTACCATGGTGATGCGGTTTTGGCAGTACACCAATGGGCGTGGATAGCGGTTTGACTCACGGGGAT
TTCCAAGTCTCCACCCCATTGACGTCAATGGGAGTTTGTTTTGGCACCAAAATCAACGGGACTTTCCAAA
ATGTCGTAATAACCCCGCCCCGTTGACGCAAATGGGCGGTAGGCGTGTACGGTGGGAGGTCTATATAAGC
AGAGCTCGTTTAGTGAACCGTCAGAATTTTGTAATACGACTCACTATAGGGCGGCCGGGAATTCATGGGT
AAGCCTATCCCTAACCCTCTCCTCGGTCTCGATTCTACGCGAGTTGCGCCCGGGAGATCTGAGCTCCCGC
GGTGGCAGGCACCATATGGTACCCGTATGTCGTCCCACCTAGTCGAGCCGCCGCCGCCCCTGCACAACAA
CAACAACAACTGCGAGGAAAATGAGCAGTCTCTGCCCCCGCCGGCCGGCCTCAACAGTTCCTGGGTGGAG
CTACCCATGAACAGCAGCAATGGCAATGATAATGGCAATGGGAAAAATGGGGGGCTGGAACACGTACCAT
CCTCATCCTCCATCCACAATGGAGACATGGAGAAGATTCTTTTGGATGCACAACATGAATCAGGACAGAG
TAGTTCCAGAGGCAGTTCTCACTGTGACAGCCCTTCGCCACAAGAAGATGGGCAGATCATGTTTGATGTG
GAAATGCACACCAGCAGGGACCATAGCTCTCAGTCAGAAGAAGAAGTTGTAGAAGGAGAGAAGGAAGTCG
AGGCTTTGAAGAAAAGTGCGGACTGGGTATCAGACTGGTCCAGTAGACCCGAAAACATTCCACCCAAGGA
GTTCCACTTCAGACACCCTAAACGTTCTGTGTCTTTAAGCATGAGGAAAAGTGGAGCCATGAAGAAAGGG
GGTATTTTCTCCGCAGAATTTCTGAAGGTGTTCATTCCATCTCTCTTCCTTTCTCATGTTTTGGCTTTGG
GGCTAGGCATCTATATTGGAAAGCGACTGAGCACACCCTCTGCCAGCACCTACTGAGGATCCGGTACCGA
GGAGATCTGCCGCCGCGATCGCCGGCGCGCCAGATCTCAAGCTTAACTAGCTAGCGGACCGACGCGTACG
CGGCCGCTCGATTACAAGGATGACGACGATAAGGTTTAAACCTAGGCGTAGCGGCCGCAAATTCCGCCCC
TCTCCCTCCCCCCCCCCTAACGTTACTGGCCGAAGCCGCTTGGAATAAGGCCGGTGTGCGTTTGTCTATA
TGTTATTTTCCACCATATTGCCGTCTTTTGGCAATGTGAGGGCCCGGAAACCTGGCCCTGTCTTCTTGAC
GAGCATTCCTAGGGGTCTTTCCCCTCTCGCCAAAGGAATGCAAGGTCTGTTGAATGTCGTGAAGGAAGCA
GTTCCTCTGGAAGCTTCTTGAAGACAAACAACGTCTGTAGCGACCCTTTGCAGGCAGCGGAACCCCCCAC
CTGGCGACAGGTGCCTCTGCGGCCAAAAGCCACGTGTATAAGATACACCTGCAAAGGCGGCACAACCCCA
GTGCCACGTTGTGAGTTGGATAGTTGTGGAAAGAGTCAAATGGCTCTCCTCAAGCGTATTCAACAAGGGG
CTGAAGGATGCCCAGAAGGTACCCCATTGTATGGGATCTGATCTGGGGCCTCGGTGCACATGCTTTACAT
GTGTTTAGTCGAGGTTAAAAAAACGTCTAGGCCCCCCGAACCACGGGGACGTGGTTTTCCTTTGAAAAAC
ACGATGATAATATGACCGAGTACAAGCCCACGGTGCGCCTCGCCACCCGCGACGACGTCCCCCGGGCAGT
ACGCACCCTCGCCGCCGCGTTCGCCGACTACCCCGCCACGCGCCACACCGTCGATCCAGACCGCCACATC
GAGCGGGTCACCGAGCTGCAAGAACTCTTCCTCACGCGCGTCGGGCTCGACATCGGCAAGGTGTGGGTCG
CGGACGACGGCGCCGCGGTGGCGGTCTGGACCACGCCGGAGAGCGTCGAAGCGGGGGCGGTGTTCGCCGA
GATCGGCCCGCGCATGGCCGAGTTGAGCGGTTCCCGGCTGGCCGCGCAGCAACAGATGGAAGGCCTCCTG
GCGCCGCACCGGCCCAAGGAGCCCGCGTGGTTCCTGGCCACCGTCGGCGTCTCGCCCGACCACCAGGGCA
AGGGTCTGGGCAGCGCCGTCGTGCTCCCCGGAGTGGAGGCGGCCGAGCGCGCCGGGGTGCCCGCCTTCCT
GGAGACCTCCGCGCCCCGCAACCTCCCCTTCTACGAGCGGCTCGGCTTCACCGTCACCGCCGACGTCGAG
GTGCCCGAAGGACCGCGCACCTGGTGCATGACCCGCAAGCCCGGTGCCTGAACATGTTTAAGGGTTCCGG
TTCCACTAGGTACAATTCGATATCAAGCTTATCGATAATCAACCTCTGGATTACAAAATTTGTGAAAGAT
TGACTGGTATTCTTAACTATGTTGCTCCTTTTACGCTATGTGGATACGCTGCTTTAATGCCTTTGTATCA
TGCTATTGCTTCCCGTATGGCTTTCATTTTCTCCTCCTTGTATAAATCCTGGTTGCTGTCTCTTTATGAG
GAGTTGTGGCCCGTTGTCAGGCAACGTGGCGTGGTGTGCACTGTGTTTGCTGACGCAACCCCCACTGGTT
GGGGCATTGCCACCACCTGTCAGCTCCTTTCCGGGACTTTCGCTTTCCCCCTCCCTATTGCCACGGCGGA
ACTCATCGCCGCCTGCCTTGCCCGCTGCTGGACAGGGGCTCGGCTGTTGGGCACTGACAATTCCGTGGTG
TTGTCGGGGAAATCATCGTCCTTTCCTTGGCTGCTCGCCTGTGTTGCCACCTGGATTCTGCGCGGGACGT
CCTTCTGCTACGTCCCTTCGGCCCTCAATCCAGCGGACCTTCCTTCCCGCGGCCTGCTGCCGGCTCTGCG
GCCTCTTCCGCGTCTTCGCCTTCGCCCTCAGACGAGTCGGATCTCCCTTTGGGCCGCCTCCCCGCATCGA
TACCGTCGACCTCGATCGAGACCTAGAAAAACATGGAGCAATCACAAGTAGCAATACAGCAGCTACCAAT
GCTGATTGTGCCTGGCTAGAAGCACAAGAGGAGGAGGAGGTGGGTTTTCCAGTCACACCTCAGGTACCTT
TAAGACCAATGACTTACAAGGCAGCTGTAGATCTTAGCCACTTTTTAAAAGAAAAGGGGGGACTGGAAGG
GCTAATTCACTCCCAACGAAGACAAGATATCCTTGATCTGTGGATCTACCACACACAAGGCTACTTCCCT
GATTGGCAGAACTACACACCAGGGCCAGGGATCAGATATCCACTGACCTTTGGATGGTGCTACAAGCTAG
TACCAGTTGAGCAAGAGAAGGTAGAAGAAGCCAATGAAGGAGAGAACACCCGCTTGTTACACCCTGTGAG
CCTGCATGGGATGGATGACCCGGAGAGAGAAGTATTAGAGTGGAGGTTTGACAGCCGCCTAGCATTTCAT
CACATGGCCCGAGAGCTGCATCCGGACTGTACTGGGTCTCTCTGGTTAGACCAGATCTGAGCCTGGGAGC
TCTCTGGCTAACTAGGGAACCCACTGCTTAAGCCTCAATAAAGCTTGCCTTGAGTGCTTCAAGTAGTGTG
TGCCCGTCTGTTGTGTGACTCTGGTAACTAGAGATCCCTCAGACCCTTTTAGTCAGTGTGGAAAATCTCT
AGCAGCATGTGAGCAAAAGGCCAGCAAAAGGCCAGGAACCGTAAAAAGGCCGCGTTGCTGGCGTTTTTCC
ATAGGCTCCGCCCCCCTGACGAGCATCACAAAAATCGACGCTCAAGTCAGAGGTGGCGAAACCCGACAGG
ACTATAAAGATACCAGGCGTTTCCCCCTGGAAGCTCCCTCGTGCGCTCTCCTGTTCCGACCCTGCCGCTT
ACCGGATACCTGTCCGCCTTTCTCCCTTCGGGAAGCGTGGCGCTTTCTCATAGCTCACGCTGTAGGTATC
TCAGTTCGGTGTAGGTCGTTCGCTCCAAGCTGGGCTGTGTGCACGAACCCCCCGTTCAGCCCGACCGCTG
CGCCTTATCCGGTAACTATCGTCTTGAGTCCAACCCGGTAAGACACGACTTATCGCCACTGGCAGCAGCC
ACTGGTAACAGGATTAGCAGAGCGAGGTATGTAGGCGGTGCTACAGAGTTCTTGAAGTGGTGGCCTAACT
ACGGCTACACTAGAAGAACAGTATTTGGTATCTGCGCTCTGCTGAAGCCAGTTACCTTCGGAAAAAGAGT
TGGTAGCTCTTGATCCGGCAAACAAACCACCGCTGGTAGCGGTGGTTTTTTTGTTTGCAAGCAGCAGATT
ACGCGCAGAAAAAAAGGATCTCAAGAAGATCCTTTGATCTTTTCTACGGGGTCTGACGCTCAGTGGAACG
AAAACTCACGTTAAGGGATTTTGGTCATGATTACCAATGCTTAATCAGTGAGGCACCTATCTCAGCGATC
TGTCTATTTCGTTCATCCATAGTTGCCTGACTCCCCGTCGTGTAGATAACTACGATACGGGAGGGCTTAC
CATCTGGCCCCAGTGCTGCAATGATACCGCGAGACCCACGCTCACCGGCTCCAGATTTATCAGCAATAAA
CCAGCCAGCCGGAAGGGCCGAGCGCAGAAGTGGTCCTGCAACTTTATCCGCCTCCATCCAGTCTATTAAT
TGTTGCCGGGAAGCTAGAGTAAGTAGTTCGCCAGTTAATAGTTTGCGCAACGTTGTTGCCATTGCTACAG
GCATCGTGGTGTCACGCTCGTCGTTTGGTATGGCTTCATTCAGCTCCGGTTCCCAACGATCAAGGCGAGT
TACATGATCCCCCATGTTGTGCAAAAAAGCGGTTAGCTCCTTCGGTCCTCCGATCGTTGTCAGAAGTAAG
TTGGCCGCAGTGTTATCACTCATGGTTATGGCAGCACTGCATAATTCTCTTACTGTCATGCCATCCGTAA
GATGCTTTTCTGTGACTGGTGAGTACTCAACCAAGTCATTCTGAGAATAGTGTATGCGGCGACCGAGTTG
CTCTTGCCCGGCGTCAATACGGGATAATACCGCGCCACATAGCAGAACTTTAAAAGTGCTCATCATTGGA
AAACGTTCTTCGGGGCGAAAACTCTCAAGGATCTTACCGCTGTTGAGATCCAGTTCGATGTAACCCACTC
GTGCACCCAACTGATCTTCAGCATCTTTTACTTTCACCAGCGTTTCTGGGTGAGCAAAAACAGGAAGGCA
AAATGCCGCAAAAAAGGGAATAAGGGCGACACGGAAATGTTGAATACTCATACTCTTCCTTTTTCAATAT
TATTGAAGCATTTATCAGGGTTATTGTCTCATGAGCGGATACATATTTGAATGTATTTAGAAAAATAAAC
AAATAGGGGTTCCGCGCACATTTCCCCGAAAAGTGCCACCTGAC
